>Addgene plasmid #149110 | pGBW-m4046482 | addgene full sequence | sequence record 298131 | Ginkgo NGS Result
GCGGCCGCTTGCTATATTGAAGTACGGATTAGAAGCCGCCGAGCGGGCGACAGCCCTCCGACGGAAGACT
CTCCTCCGTGCGTCCTCGTCTTCACCGGTCGCGTTCCTGAAACGCAGATGTGCCTCGCGCCGCACTGCTC
CGAACAATAAAGATTCTACAATACTAGCTTTTATGGTTATGAAGAGGAAAAATTGGCAGTAACCTGGCCC
CACAAACCTTCAAATTAACGAATCAAATTAACAACCATAGGATGATAATGCGATTAGTTTTTTAGCCTTA
TTTCTGGGGTAATTAATCAGCGAAGCGATGATTTTTGATCTATTAACAGATATATAAATGGAAAAGCTGC
ATAACCACTTTAACTAATACTTTCAACATTTTCAGTTTGTATTACTTCTTATTCAAATGTCATAAAAGTA
TCAACAAAAAATTGTTAATATACCTCTATACTTTAACGTCAAGGAGAAAAAACTATAATGAAAATTATTC
TTTTCTTGGCACTGATAACACTCGCTACTTGTGAGCTTTATCACTACCAAGAGTGTGTTAGAGGTACAAC
AGTACTTTTAAAAGAACCTTGCTCTTCTGGAACATACGAGGGCAATTCACCATTTCATCCTCTAGCTGAT
AACAAATTTGCACTGACTTGCTTTAGCACTCAATTTGCTTTTGCTTGTCCTGACGGCGTAAAACACGTCT
ATCAGTTACGTGCCAGATCAGTTTCACCTAAACTGTTCATCAGACAAGAGGAAGTTCAAGAACTTTACTC
TCCAATTTTTCTTATTGTTGCGGCAATAGTGTTTATAACACTTTGCTTCACACTCAAAAGAAAGACAGAA
CTCGTGCCGAGAGGTTCTCACCATCATCACCATCATTAAACAGGCCCCTTTTCCTTTGTCGATATCATGT
AATTAGTTATGTCACGCTTACATTCACGCCCTCCTCCCACATCCGCTCTAACCGAAAAGGAAGGAGTTAG
ACAACCTGAAGTCTAGGTCCCTATTTATTTTTTTTAATAGTTATGTTAGTATTAAGAACGTTATTTATAT
TTCAAATTTTTCTTTTTTTTCTGTACAAAGCGGCCGCCGAACCACTAGTGCACTGCAGTACACGGTTTCC
TTGAAATTTTTTTGATTCGGTAATCTCCGAACAGAAGGAAGAACGAAGGAAGGAGCACAGACTTAGATTG
GTATATATACGCATATGTAGTGTTGAAGAAACATGAAATTGCCCAGTATTCTTAACCCAACTGCACAGAA
CAAAAACGTGCAGGAAACGAAGATAAATCATGTCGAAAGCTACATATAAGGAACGTGCTGCTACTCATCC
TAGTCCTGTTGCTGCCAAGCTATTTAATATCATGCACGAAAAGCAAACAAACTTGTGTGCTTCATTGGAT
GTTCGTACCACCAAGGAATTACTGGAGTTAGTTGAAGCATTAGGTCCCAAAATTTGTTTACTAAAAACAC
ATGTGGATATCTTGACTGATTTTTCCATGGAGGGCACAGTTAAGCCGCTAAAGGCATTATCCGCCAAGTA
CAATTTTTTACTCTTCGAGGACAGAAAATTTGCTGACATTGGTAATACAGTCAAATTGCAGTACTCTGCG
GGTGTATACAGAATAGCAGAATGGGCAGACATTACGAATGCACACGGTGTGGTGGGCCCAGGTATTGTTA
GCGGTTTGAAGCAGGCGGCAGAAGAAGTAACAAAGGAACCTAGAGGCCTTTTGATGTTAGCAGAATTGTC
ATGCAAGGGCTCCCTATCTACTGGAGAATATACTAAGGGTACTGTTGACATTGCGAAGAGCGACAAAGAT
TTTGTTATCGGCTTTATTGCTCAAAGAGACATGGGTGGAAGAGATGAAGGTTACGATTGGTTGATTATGA
CACCCGGTGTGGGTTTAGATGACAAGGGAGATGCATTGGGTCAACAGTATAGAACCGTGGATGATGTGGT
TTCTACAGGATCTGACATTATTATTGTTGGAAGAGGACTATTTGCAAAGGGAAGGGATGCTAAGGTAGAG
GGTGAACGTTACAGAAAAGCAGGCTGGGAAGCATATTTGAGAAGATGCGGCCAGCAAAACTAAAAAACTG
TATTATAAGTAAATGCATGTATACTAAACTCACAAATTAGAGCTTCAATTTAATTATATCAGTTATTACC
CGAGTAACGAAGCATCTGTGCTTCATTTTGTAGAACAAAAATGCAACGCGAGAGCGCTAATTTTTCAAAC
AAAGAATCTGAGCTGCATTTTTACAGAACAGAAATGCAACGCGAAAGCGCTATTTTACCAACGAAGAATC
TGTGCTTCATTTTTGTAAAACAAAAATGCAACGCGAGAGCGCTAATTTTTCAAACAAAGAATCTGAGCTG
CATTTTTACAGAACAGAAATGCAACGCGAGAGCGCTATTTTACCAACAAAGAATCTATACTTCTTTTTTG
TTCTACAAAAATGCATCCCGAGAGCGCTATTTTTCTAACAAAGCATCTTAGATTACTTTTTTTCTCCTTT
GTGCGCTCTATAATGCAGTCTCTTGATAACTTTTTGCACTGTAGGTCCGTTAAGGTTAGAAGAAGGCTAC
TTTGGTGTCTATTTTCTCTTCCATAAAAAAAGCCTGACTCCACTTCCCGCGTTTACTGATTACTAGCGAA
GCTGCGGGTGCATTTTTTCAAGATAAAGGCATCCCCGATTATATTCTATACCGATGTGGATTGCGCATAC
TTTGTGAACAGAAAGTGATAGCGTTGATGATTCTTCATTGGTCAGAAAATTATGAACGGTTTCTTCTATT
TTGTCTCTATATACTACGTATAGGAAATGTTTACATTTTCGTATTGTTTTCGATTCACTCTATGAATAGT
TCTTACTACAATTTTTTTGTCTAAAGAGTAATACTAGAGATAAACATAAAAAATGTAGAGGTCGAGTTTA
GATGCAAGTTCAAGGAGCGAAAGGTGGATGGGTAGGTTATATAGGGATATAGCACAGAGATATATAGCAA
AGAGATACTTTTGAGCAATGTTTGTGGAAGCGGTATTCGCAATATTTTAGTAGCTCGTTACAGTCCGGTG
CGTTTTTGGTTTTTTGAAAGTGCGTCATCAGAGCGCTTTTGGTTTTCAAAAGCGCTCTGAAGTTCCTATA
CTTTCTAGCTAGAGAATAGGAACTTCCCGAGCGGCCGCGTGTTACAAGCTTGACTCCAGCGTAACTGGAC
TGCAATCAACTCACTGGCTCACCTTCACGGGTGGGCCTTTCTTCGGTAGAAAATCAAAGGATCTTCTTGA
GATCCTTTTTTTCTGCGCGTAATCTGCTGCTTGCAAACAAAAAAACCACCGCTACCAGCGGTGGTTTGTT
TGCCGGATCAAGAGCTACCAACTCTTTTTCCGAGGTAACTGGCTTCAGCAGAGCGCAGATACCAAATACT
GTTCTTCTAGTGTAGCCGTAGTTAGGCCACCACTTCAAGAACTCTGTAGCACCGCCTACATACCTCGCTC
TGCTAATCCTGTTACCAGTGGCTGCTGCCAGTGGCGATAAGTCGTGTCTTACCGGGTTGGACTCAAGACG
ATAGTTACCGGATAAGGCGCAGCGGTCGGGCTGAACGGGGGGTTCGTGCACACAGCCCAGCTTGGAGCGA
ACGACCTACACCGAACTGAGATACCTACAGCGTGAGCTATGAGAAAGCGCCACGCTTCCCGAAGGGAGAA
AGGCGGACAGGTATCCGGTAAGCGGCAGGGTCGGAACAGGAGAGCGCACGAGGGAGCTTCCAGGGGTAAA
CGCCTGGTATCTTTATAGTCCTGTCGGGTTTCGCCACCTCTGACTTGAGCATCGATTTTTGTGATGCTCG
TCAGGGGGGCGGAGCCTATGGAAAAACGCCAGCAACGCAGAAAGGCCCACCCGAAGGTGAGCCAGGTGAT
TACATTTGGGCCCTCATCAGAGGTTTTCACCGTCATCACCGAAACGCGCGAGGCAGCTGCGGTAAAGCTC
ATCAGCGTGGTCGTGAAGCGATTCACAGATGTCTGCCTGTTCATCCGCGTCCAGCTCGTTGAGTTTCTCC
AGAAGCGTTAATGTCTGGCTTCTGATAAAGCGGGCCATGTTAAGGGCGGTTTTTTCCTGTTTGGTCACTT
ACCAATGCTTAATCAGTGAGGCACCTATCTCAGCGATCTGTCTATTTCGTTCATCCATAGTTGCCTGACT
CCCCGTCGTGTAGATAACTACGATGCGGGAGGGCTTACCATCTGGCCCCAGTGCTGCAATGATACCGCGA
GACCCACGCTCACCGGCTCCAGATTTATCAGCAATAAACCAGCCAGCCGGGAGGGCCGAGCGCAGAAGTG
ATCCTGCAACTTTATCCGCCTCCATCCAGTCTATTAATTGTTGCCGGGAAGCTAGAGTAAGTAGTTCGCC
AGTTAATAGTTTGCGCAACGTTGTTGCCATTGCTACAGGCATCGTGGTGTCACGCTCGTCGTTTGGTATG
GCTTCATTCAGCTCCGGTTCCCAACGATCAAGGCGAGTTACATGATCCCCCATGTTGTGCAAAAAAGCGG
TTAGCTCCTTCGGTCCTCCGATCGTTGCCAGAAGTAAGTTGGCCGCAGTGTTATCACTCATGGTTATGGC
AGCACTGCATAATTCTCTTACTGTCATGCCATCCGTGAGATGCTTTTCTGTGACTGGTGAGTACTCAACC
AAGTCATTCTGAGAATAGTGTATGCGGCGACCGAGTTGCTCTTGCCCGGCGTCAATACGGGATAATACCG
CGCCACATAGCAGAACTTTAAAAGTGCTCATCATTGGAAAACGTTCTTCGGGGCGTAAACTCTCAAGGAT
CTTACCGCTGTTGAGATCCAGTTCGATGTAACCCACTCGTGCACCCAACTGATCTTCAGCATCTTTTACT
TTCACCAGCGTTTCTGGGTGAGCAAAAACAGGAAGGCAAAATGCCGCAAAAAAGGGAATAAGGGCGACAC
GGAAATGTTGAATACTCATTTTAGCTTCCTTAGCTCCTGAAAATCTCGATAACTCAAAAAATACGCCCGG
TAGTGATCTTATTTCATTATGGTGAAAGTTGGAACCTCTTACGTGCCGATCAAGTCAAAAGCCTCCGGTC
GGAGGCTTTTGACTTTCTGCTATGGAGGTCAGGTATGATTTAAATGGTCAGTTAGA
Features (pLannotate 1.2.2; 13 found; start..end, strand, type, name):
     25..466     +  promoter       GAL1 promoter: S. cerevisiae GAL1; inducible promoter, regulated by Gal4
    478..840     +  CDS            NS7A_SARS2: Experimental evidence at protein level: Swiss-Prot protein existence level 1. Plays a role as antagonist of host tetherin (BST2), disrupting its antiviral effect. Acts by binding to BST2 thereby interfering with its glycosylation. May suppress small interfering RNA (siRNA). May bind to host ITGAL, thereby playing a role in attachment or modulation of leukocytes. From Severe acute respiratory syndrome coronavirus 2 (2019-nCoV) (SARS-CoV-2).
    905..1077    +  terminator     CYC1 terminator (fragment): S. cerevisiae CYC1; transcription terminator for CYC1
   1113..1289    +  promoter       URA3 promoter (fragment): S. cerevisiae URA3
   1290..2093    +  CDS            URA3: orotidine-5'-phosphate decarboxylase, required for uracil biosynthesis; S. cerevisiae URA3; yeast auxotrophic marker, counterselectable with 5-fluoroorotic acid (5-FOA)
   2176..3158    -  rep_origin     2μ ori: yeast 2μ plasmid origin of replication
   3236..3265    +  terminator     T3Te terminator: phage T3 early transcription terminator
   3287..3874    +  rep_origin     ori: high-copy-number ColE1/pMB1/pBR322/pUC origin of replication
   3886..3913    -  terminator     T7Te terminator: phage T7 early transcription terminator
   3937..4128    -  CDS            rop: Rop protein, which maintains plasmids at low copy number; rop
   4129..4989    -  CDS            AmpR: β-lactamase; bla; confers resistance to ampicillin, carbenicillin, and related antibiotics
   4990..5092    -  promoter       cat promoter: promoter of the E. coli cat gene encoding chloramphenicol acetyltransferase
   5093..5124    -  terminator     tonB terminator: bidirectional E. coli tonB-P14 transcription terminator
