[The description below was written by a language model from this plasmid's Addgene catalogue record and pLannotate feature annotations shown in this document.]
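Description:
pGBW-m4046482 is a yeast episomal expression plasmid for galactose-inducible production of the SARS-CoV-2 ORF7a accessory protein in Saccharomyces cerevisiae. It is an E. coli–yeast shuttle vector. In bacteria it replicates from a ColE1/pUC-type origin and is selected with ampicillin through a β-lactamase gene that the annotation places downstream of a cat promoter. In yeast it is maintained as a multicopy episome by the 2μ origin and selected by uracil prototrophy through URA3, a marker that can also be counterselected with 5-FOA. A short rop annotation sits next to AmpR, although the catalogue lists the plasmid as high copy. Phage T3 and T7 early terminators flank the bacterial origin, and a tonB terminator lies upstream of the resistance cassette, presumably insulating these modules from read-through transcription.

The expression cassette consists of the GAL1 promoter, which is regulated by Gal4 and induced by galactose, followed by the wild-type ORF7a coding sequence and a CYC1 terminator fragment. The insert was made by gene synthesis. The listing of budding yeast alongside the virus under species may reflect host-oriented design, but the record does not say whether the sequence was codon-optimised. The catalogue describes a backbone-encoded C-terminal thrombin-cleavable 6xHis tag, which would allow affinity purification and later tag removal. The feature table does not annotate this tag separately, though there is a short unannotated stretch between the ORF7a match and the terminator where it could lie.

ORF7a is annotated as an antagonist of the host restriction factor tetherin (BST2). The plasmid is intended for expressing and purifying this protein, or studying it functionally, in yeast. The depositor notes that the sequencing used for quality control may not cover the entire plasmid.
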