Addgene plasmid #149110: pGBW-m4046482
Purpose: Yeast Expression plasmid for SARS-CoV-2 ORF7a protein
Depositing lab: Ginkgo Bioworks & Benjie Chen. Depositing organization: Ginkgo Bioworks.
Backbone
  Vector backbone: AmpR; 2u URA3
  Backbone size w/o insert (bp): 4078
  Vector type: Yeast Expression
  Selectable markers: URA3
Growth in bacteria
  Bacterial resistance: Ampicillin, 100 μg/mL
  Growth temperature: 37°C
  Growth strain: DH5alpha
  Copy number: High Copy
Gene/Insert
  Gene/Insert name: SARS-CoV-2 ORF7a protein
  Species: S. cerevisiae (budding yeast); Severe acute respiratory syndrome coronavirus 2
  Insert size (bp): 359
  Mutation: wt
  Entrez Gene: ORF7a (a.k.a. GU280_gp07)
  Promoter: pGAL1
  Tag / fusion protein: Cleavable thrombin;6xHIS (C terminal on backbone)
  Cloning method: Unknown
Resource information
  A portion of this plasmid was derived from a plasmid made by: GinkgoBioworks
Depositor comments: NCBI Reference Sequence: YP_009724395.1. Created by gene synthesis with Not1 site. NGS used for QC was performed by Ginkgo and may not fully cover the entire plasmid.
How to cite: pGBW-m4046482 was a gift from Ginkgo Bioworks & Benjie Chen (Addgene plasmid # 149110 ; http://n2t.net/addgene:149110 ; RRID:Addgene_149110)
